>Addgene plasmid #91316 | pHH0103_SH3PXD2B-2/4 | addgene full sequence | sequence record 191782 | Addgene NGS Result
TATAAAAATAGGCGTATCACGAGGCCCTTTCGTCTTCAAGAATTCCCGACACCATCGAATGGTGCAAAAC
CTTTCGCGGTATGGCATGATAGCGCCCGGAAGAGAGTCAATTCAGGGTGGTGAATGTGAAACCAGTAACG
TTATACGATGTCGCAGAGTATGCCGGTGTCTCTTATCAGACCGTTTCCCGCGTGGTGAACCAGGCCAGCC
ACGTTTCTGCGAAAACGCGGGAAAAAGTGGAAGCGGCGATGGCGGAGCTGAATTACATTCCCAACCGCGT
GGCACAACAACTGGCGGGCAAACAGTCGTTGCTGATTGGCGTTGCCACCTCCAGTCTGGCCCTGCACGCG
CCGTCGCAAATTGTCGCGGCGATTAAATCTCGCGCCGATCAACTGGGTGCCAGCGTGGTGGTGTCGATGG
TAGAACGAAGCGGCGTCGAAGCCTGTAAAGCGGCGGTGCACAATCTTCTCGCGCAACGCGTCAGTGGGCT
GATCATTAACTATCCGCTGGATGACCAGGATGCCATTGCTGTGGAAGCTGCCTGCACTAATGTTCCGGCG
TTATTTCTTGATGTCTCTGACCAGACACCCATCAACAGTATTATTTTCTCCCATGAAGACGGTACGCGAC
TGGGCGTGGAGCATCTGGTCGCATTGGGTCACCAGCAAATCGCGCTGTTAGCGGGCCCATTAAGTTCTGT
CTCGGCGCGTCTGCGTCTGGCTGGCTGGCATAAATATCTCACTCGCAATCAAATTCAGCCGATAGCGGAA
CGGGAAGGCGACTGGAGTGCCATGTCCGGTTTTCAACAAACCATGCAAATGCTGAATGAGGGCATCGTTC
CCACTGCGATGCTGGTTGCCAACGATCAGATGGCGCTGGGCGCAATGCGCGCCATTACCGAGTCCGGGCT
GCGCGTTGGTGCGGATATCTCGGTAGTGGGATACGACGATACCGAAGACAGCTCATGTTATATCCCGCCG
TTAACCACCATCAAACAGGATTTTCGCCTGCTGGGGCAAACCAGCGTGGACCGCTTGCTGCAACTCTCTC
AGGGCCAGGCGGTGAAGGGCAATCAGCTGTTGCCCGTCTCACTGGTGAAAAGAAAAACCACCCTGGCGCC
CAATACGCAAACCGCCTCTCCCCGCGCGTTGGCCGATTCATTAATGCAGCTGGCACGACAGGTTTCCCGA
CTGGAAAGCGGGCAGTGAGCGCAACGCAATTAATGTAAGTTAGCTCACTCATTAGGCACAATTCTCATGT
TTGACAGCTTATCATCGACTGCACGGTGCACCAATGCTTCTGGCGTCAGGCAGCCATCGGAAGCTGTGGT
ATGGCTGTGCAGGTCGTAAATCACTGCATAATTCGTGTCGCTCAAGGCGCACTCCCGTTCTGGATAATGT
TTTTTGCGCCGACATCATAACGGTTCTGGCAAATATTCTGAAATGAGCTGTTGACAATTAATCATCGGCT
CGTATAATGTGTGGAATTGTGAGCGGATAACAATTTCACACAGGAAACAGCCAGTCCGTTTAGGTGTTTT
CACGAGCACTTCACCAACAAGGACCATAGATTATGAAAATCGAAGAACACCATCACCATCACCATTCCAG
CGGTAAGCTTATGTCCCCTATACTAGGTTATTGGAAAATTAAGGGCCTTGTGCAACCCACTCGACTTCTT
TTGGAATATCTTGAAGAAAAATATGAAGAGCATTTGTATGAGCGCGATGAAGGTGATAAATGGCGAAACA
AAAAGTTTGAATTGGGTTTGGAGTTTCCCAATCTTCCTTATTATATTGATGGTGATGTTAAATTAACACA
GTCTATGGCCATCATACGTTATATAGCTGACAAGCACAACATGTTGGGTGGTTGTCCAAAAGAGCGTGCA
GAGATTTCAATGCTTGAAGGAGCGGTTTTGGATATTAGATACGGTGTTTCGAGAATTGCATATAGTAAAG
ACTTTGAAACTCTCAAAGTTGATTTTCTTAGCAAGCTACCTGAAATGCTGAAAATGTTCGAAGATCGTTT
ATGTCATAAAACATATTTAAATGGTGATCATGTAACCCATCCTGACTTCATGTTGTATGACGCTCTTGAT
GTTGTTTTATACATGGACCCAATGTGCCTGGATGCGTTCCCAAAATTAGTTTGTTTTAAAAAACGTATTG
AAGCTATCCCACAAATTGATAAGTACTTGAAATCCAGCAAGTATATAGCATGGCCTTTGCAGGGCTGGCA
AGCCACGTTTGGTGGTGGCGACCATCCTCCAAAATCGGATCTGGAAGTTCTGTTCCAGGGGCCCCTGTCC
AGCGGTCTGGTTCCGCGTGGTTCCGGTACCGCGGCCCAGCCGGCCCCGGAAGAAGAAGAAAAATACACCG
TTATCTACCCGTACACCGCCCGTGATCAGGATGAAATGAATCTGGAACGTGGCGCAGTCGTGGAAGTGAT
TCAGAAAAACCTGGAAGGTTGGTGGAAAATCCGTTATCAAGGCAAAGAAGGTTGGGCGCCGGCCAGCTAC
CTGAAGAAAAACTCTGGTGAACCGCTGCCGCCGAAACCGGGCCCGGGTGCGGCCGCATA
[142 nt withheld, positions 2580-2721]
C
[98 nt withheld, positions 2723-2820]
AGTTTGTACTGGTGACGAAACTCAGTGTCTAGCTAGAGTGGC
[149 nt withheld, positions 2863-3011]
T
[41 nt withheld, positions 3013-3053]
T
[62 nt withheld, positions 3055-3116]
A
[35 nt withheld, positions 3118-3152]
CCTCCCTCAATCGGTTGAATGTCGCCCTTTTGTCTTTGGCGCTGGTAAACCATATGAA
[86 nt withheld, positions 3211-3296]
T
[54 nt withheld, positions 3298-3351]
CTAGCGCCGCCCTATACCTTGTCTGCCTCCCCGCGTTGCGTCGCGGTGCATGGAGCCGGGCCACCTCGAC
CTGAATGGAAGCCGGCGGCACCTCGCTAACGGATTCACCACTCCAAGAATTGGAGCCAATCAATTCTTGC
GGAGAACTGTGAATGCGCAAACCAACCCTTGGCAGAACATATCCATCGCGTCCGCCATCTCCAGCAGCCG
CACGCGGCGCATCTCGGGCAGCGTTGGGTCCTGGCCACGGGTGCGCATGATCGTGCTCCTGTCGTTGAGG
ACCCGGCTAGGCTGGCGGGGTTGCCTTACTGGTTAGCAGAATGAATCACCGATACGCGAGCGAACGTGAA
GCGACTGCTGCTGCAAAACGTCTGCGACCTGAGCAACAACATGAATGGTCTTCGGTTTCCGTGTTTCGTA
AAGTCTGGAAACGCGGAAGTCAGCGCCCTGCACCATTATGTTCCGGATCTGCATCGCAGGATGCTGCTGG
CTACCCTGTGGAACACCTACATCTGTATTAACGAAGCGCTGGCATTGACCCTGAGTGATTTTTCTCTGGT
CCCGCCGCATCCATACCGCCAGTTGTTTACCCTCACAACGTTCCAGTAACCGGGCATGTTCATCATCAGT
AACCCGTATCGTGAGCATCCTCTCTCGTTTCATCGGTATCATTACCCCCATGAACAGAAATCCCCCTTAC
ACGGAGGCATCAGTGACCAAACAGGAAAAAACCGCCCTTAACATGGCCCGCTTTATCAGAAGCCAGACAT
TAACGCTTCTGGAGAAACTCAACGAGCTGGACGCGGATGAACAGGCAGACATCTGTGAATCGCTTCACGA
CCACGCTGATGAGCTTTACCGCAGGATCCGCGAAATTGTAAGCGTTAATATTTTGTTAAAATTCGCGTTA
AATTTTTGTTAAATCAGCTCATTTTTTAACCAATAGGCCGAAATCGGCAAAATCCCTTATAAATCAAAAG
AATAGACCGAGATAGGGT
[37 nt withheld, positions 4350-4386]
AAAGAACGTGGACTCCAACGTCAAAGG
[49 nt withheld, positions 4414-4462]
T
[91 nt withheld, positions 4464-4554]
G
[124 nt withheld, positions 4556-4679]
CGCGGATCCTGCCTCGCGCGTTTCGGTGATGACGGTGAAAACCTCTGACACATGCAGCTCCCGGAGACGG
TCACAGCTTGTCTGTAAGCGGATGCCGGGAGCAGACAAGCCCGTCAGGGCGCGTCAGCGGGTGTTGGCGG
GTGTCGGGGCGCAGCCATGACCCAGTCACGTAGCGATAGCGGAGTGTATACTGGCTTAACTATGCGGCAT
CAGAGCAGATTGTACTGAGAGTGCACCATATGCGGTGTGAAATACCGCACAGATGCGTAAGGAGAAAATA
CCGCATCAGGCGCTCTTCCGCTTCCTCGCTCACTGACTCGCTGCGCTCGGTCGTTCGGCTGCGGCGAGCG
GTATCAGCTCACTCAAAGGCGGTAATACGGTTATCCACAGAATCAGGGGATAACGCAGGAAAGAACATGT
GAGCAAAAGGCCAGCAAAAGGCCAGGAACCGTAAAAAGGCCGCGTTGCTGGCGTTTTTCCATAGGCTCCG
CCCCCCTGACGAGCATCACAAAAATCGACGCTCAAGTCAGAGGTGGCGAAACCCGACAGGACTATAAAGA
TACCAGGGTTTCCCCCTGGAAGCTCCCTCGTGCGCTCTCCTGTTCCGACCCTGCCGCTTACCGGATACCT
GTCCGCCTTTCTCCCTTCGGGAAGCGTGGCGCTTTCTCATAGCTCACGCTGTAGGTATCTCAGTTCGGTG
TAGGTCGTTCGCTCCAAGCTGGGCTGTGTGCACGAACCCCCCGTTCAGCCCGACCGCTGCGCCTTATCCG
GTAACTATCGTCTTGAGTCCAACCCGGTAAGACACGACTTATCGCCACTGGCAGCAGCCACTGGTAACAG
GATTAGCAGAGCGAGGTATGTAGGCGGTGCTACAGAGTTCTTGAAGTGGTGGCCTAACTACGGCTACACT
AGAAGGACAGTATTTGGTATCTGCGCTCTGCTGAAGCCAGTTACCTTCGGAAAAAGAGTTGGTAGCTCTT
GATCCGGCAAACAAACCACCGCTGGTAGCGGTGGTTTTTTTGTTTGCAAGCAGCAGATTACGCGCAGAAA
AAAAGGATCTCAAGAAGATCCTTTGATCTTTTCTACGGGGTCTGACGCTCAGTGGAACGAAAACTCACGT
TAAGGGATTTTGGTCATGAGATTATCAAAAAGGATCTTCACCTAGATCCTTTTAAATTAAAAATGAAGTT
TTAAATCAATCTAAAGTATATATGAGTAAACTTGGTCTGACAGTTACCAATGCTTAATCAGTGAGGCACC
TATCTCAGCGATCTGTCTATTTCGTTCATCCATAGTTGCCTGACTCCCCGTCGTGTAGATAACTACGATA
CGGGAGGGCTTACCATCTGGCCCCAGTGCTGCAATGATACCGCGAGACCCACGCTCACCGGCTCCAGATT
TATCAGCAATAAACCAGCCAGCCGGAAGGGCCGAGCGCAGAAGTGGTCCTGCAACTTTATCCGCCTCCAT
CCAGTCTATTAATTGTTGCCGGGAAGCTAGAGTAAGTAGTTCGCCAGTTAATAGTTTGCGCAACGTTGTT
GCCATTGCTGCAGGCATCGTGGTGTCACGCTCGTCGTTTGGTATGGCTTCATTCAGCTCCGGTTCCCAAC
GATCAAGGCGAGTTACATGATCCCCCATGTTGTGCAAAAAAGCGGTTAGCTCCTTCGGTCCTCCGATCGT
TGTCAGAAGTAAGTTGGCCGCAGTGTTATCACTCATGGTTATGGCAGCACTGCATAATTCTCTTACTGTC
ATGCCATCCGTAAGATGCTTTTCTGTGACTGGTGAGTACTCAACCAAGTCATTCTGAGAATAGTGTATGC
GGCGACCGAGTTGCTCTTGCCCGGCGTCAACACGGGATAATACCGCGCCACATAGCAGAACTTTAAAAGT
GCTCATCATTGGAAAACGTTCTTCGGGGCGAAAACTCTCAAGGATCTTACCGCTGTTGAGATCCAGTTCG
ATGTAACCCACTCGTGCACCCAACTGATCTTCAGCATCTTTTACTTTCACCAGCGTTTCTGGGTGAGCAA
AAACAGGAAGGCAAAATGCCGCAAAAAAGGGAATAAGGGCGACACGGAAATGTTGAATACTCATACTCTT
CCTTTTTCAATATTATTGAAGCATTTATCAGGGTTATTGTCTCATGAGCGGATACATATTTGAATGTATT
TAGAAAAATAAACAAATAGGGGTTCCGCGCACATTTCCCCGAAAAGTGCCACCTGACGTCTAAGAAACCA
TTATTATCATGACATTAACC
Features (pLannotate 1.2.2; 21 found; start..end, strand, type, name):
     48..125     +  promoter       lacIq promoter: lacI (mutant); In the lacIq allele, a single base change in the promoter boosts expression of the lacI gene about 10-fold.
    126..1208    +  CDS            lacI: lac repressor; lacI; The lac repressor binds to the lac operator to inhibit transcription in E. coli. This inhibition can be relieved by adding lactose or isopropyl-β-D-thiogalactopyranoside (IPTG).
   1221..1242    +  protein_bind   CAP binding site: CAP binding activates transcription in the presence of cAMP. E. coli catabolite activator protein
   1261..1278    +  promoter       tet promoter (fragment): E. coli promoter for tetracycline efflux protein gene
   1451..1479    +  promoter       tac promoter: strong E. coli promoter; hybrid between the trp and lac UV5 promoters
   1487..1503    +  protein_bind   lac operator: The lac repressor binds to the lac operator to inhibit transcription in E. coli. This inhibition can be relieved by adding lactose or isopropyl-β-D-thiogalactopyranoside (IPTG). lac repressor encoded by lacI
   1588..1605    +  CDS            6xHis: 6xHis affinity tag
   1621..2274    +  CDS            GST26_SCHJA: Experimental evidence at protein level: Swiss-Prot protein existence level 1. GST isoenzymes appear to play a central role in the parasite detoxification system. Other functions are also suspected including a role in increasing the solubility of haematin in the parasite gut. From Schistosoma japonicum (Blood fluke).
   2356..2577    +  CDS            Sh3pxd2b (fragment): SPD2B_MOUSE - Also known as Fad49, Tks4. Experimental evidence at protein level: Swiss-Prot protein existence level 1. Adapter protein involved in invadopodia and podosome formation and extracellular matrix degradation. Binds matrix metalloproteinases (ADAMs), NADPH oxidases (NOXs) and phosphoinositides. Acts as an organizer protein that allows NOX1- or NOX3-dependent reactive oxygen species (ROS) generation and ROS localization. Plays a role in mitotic clonal expansion during the immediate early stage of adipocyte differentiation. From Mus musculus (Mouse).
   2584..2631    +  terminator     fd terminator (sequence withheld): central terminator from bacteriophage fd (Otsuka and Kunisawa, 1982)
   2636..2848    +  CDS            M13 gene III (fragment) (sequence partly withheld): pIII; III; minor coat protein
   2863..3333    +  CDS            M13 gene III (fragment) (sequence partly withheld): pIII; III; minor coat protein
   3355..3425    +  CDS            TcR (fragment): tetracycline efflux protein; tet; confers resistance to tetracycline
   3667..4047    -  CDS            YPB1_ECOLX: Protein predicted: Swiss-Prot protein existence level 4. From Escherichia coli.
   4064..4215    +  CDS            rop (fragment): Rop protein, which maintains plasmids at low copy number; rop
   4251..4679    -  rep_origin     f1 ori (sequence partly withheld): f1 bacteriophage origin of replication; arrow indicates direction of (+) strand synthesis
   4688..4727    +  CDS            rop (fragment): Rop protein, which maintains plasmids at low copy number; rop
   4829..4969    +  misc_feature   bom: basis of mobility region from pBR322
   5155..5742    -  rep_origin     ori: high-copy-number ColE1/pMB1/pBR322/pUC origin of replication
   5913..6773    -  CDS            AmpR: β-lactamase; bla; confers resistance to ampicillin, carbenicillin, and related antibiotics
   6774..6878    -  promoter       AmpR promoter: bla
