[The description below was written by a language model from this plasmid's Addgene catalogue record and pLannotate feature annotations shown in this document.]
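Description:
pHH0103_SH3PXD2B-2/4 is a bacterial expression plasmid (about 6.9 kb) built on the pHH0103 backbone for producing and purifying one SH3 domain of human SH3PXD2B (also called TKS4 or FAD49), an adapter protein involved in podosome and invadopodia formation. The name suggests it is the second of the protein's four SH3 domains, though the record does not say so explicitly. The 234 bp insert was cloned between SfiI and NotI sites. The automated annotation matches it to the mouse orthologue, which presumably reflects sequence conservation, since the catalogue lists the insert as human.

Expression is driven by the strong hybrid tac promoter followed by a lac operator. The plasmid also carries lacI under the lacIq promoter, so transcription is repressed until induced with IPTG. The open reading frame begins with a 6xHis tag followed by Schistosoma japonicum glutathione S-transferase, and the SH3 domain lies downstream of these. This arrangement is consistent with a His-GST fusion that can be captured on nickel or glutathione resin. A bacteriophage fd terminator follows the insert.

Beyond the terminator lie fragments of M13 gene III, along with tetracycline resistance and rop remnants. These suggest the backbone derives from a phagemid or phage-display vector, and they are not expected to form part of the expressed product. The plasmid replicates from a ColE1/pBR322-type origin with a bom site and is recorded as low copy. It also has an f1 origin for single-stranded DNA production, and selection is by ampicillin through β-lactamase. It belongs to a set of constructs used for a family-wide analysis of human SH3 domain binding specificities.
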