Addgene plasmid #91316: pHH0103_SH3PXD2B-2/4
Purpose: Protein expression and purification of human SH3 domain construct SH3PXD2B-2/4
Depositing lab: Sachdev Sidhu. Depositing organization: University of Toronto. Publication: Comprehensive Analysis of the Human SH3 Domain Family Reveals a Wide Variety of Non-canonical Specificities. Teyra J, Huang H, Jain S, Guan X, Dong A, Liu Y, Tempel W, Min J, Tong Y, Kim PM, Bader GD, Sidhu SS. Structure. 2017 Oct 3;25(10):1598-1610.e3. doi: 10.1016/j.str.2017.07.017. Epub 2017 Sep 7. PubMed 28890361.
Backbone
  Vector backbone: pHH0103
  Vector type: Bacterial Expression
Growth in bacteria
  Bacterial resistance: Ampicillin, 100 μg/mL
  Growth temperature: 37°C
  Growth strain: DH5alpha
  Copy number: Low Copy
Gene/Insert
  Gene/Insert name: SH3PXD2B-2/4
  Species: H. sapiens (human)
  Insert size (bp): 234
  Entrez Gene: SH3PXD2B (a.k.a. FAD49, FTHS, HOFI, KIAA1295, TKS4, TSK4)
  Cloning method: Restriction Enzyme; 5′ cloning site Sfi1 (unknown if destroyed); 3′ cloning site Not1 (unknown if destroyed)
Terms and licenses: Academic/Nonprofit Terms; Industry Terms: Not Available to Industry
How to cite: pHH0103_SH3PXD2B-2/4 was a gift from Sachdev Sidhu (Addgene plasmid # 91316 ; http://n2t.net/addgene:91316 ; RRID:Addgene_91316)
