>Addgene plasmid #91316 | pHH0103_SH3PXD2B-2/4 | depositor partial sequence | sequence record 175804 | insert sequence
GGCCCAGCCGGCCCCGGAAGAAGAAGAAAAATACACCGTTATCTACCCGTACACCGCCCGTGATCAGGAT
GAAATGAATCTGGAACGTGGCGCAGTCGTGGAAGTGATTCAGAAAAACCTGGAAGGTTGGTGGAAAATCC
GTTATCAAGGCAAAGAAGGTTGGGCGCCGGCCAGCTACCTGAAGAAAAACTCTGGTGAACCGCTGCCGCC
GAAACCGGGCCCGGGTGCGGCCGC
